>Addgene plasmid #53588 | pAtLCYbSK | depositor full sequence | sequence record 83629 | pAtLCYbSK sequence 4751 bps
GTGGCACTTTTCGGGGAAATGTGCGCGGAACCCCTATTTGTTTATTTTTCTAAATACATTCAAATATGTA
TCCGCTCATGAGACAATAACCCTGATAAATGCTTCAATAATATTGAAAAAGGAAGAGTATGAGTATTCAA
CATTTCCGTGTCGCCCTTATTCCCTTTTTTGCGGCATTTTGCCTTCCTGTTTTTGCTCACCCAGAAACGC
TGGTGAAAGTAAAAGATGCTGAAGATCAGTTGGGTGCACGAGTGGGTTACATCGAACTGGATCTCAACAG
CGGTAAGATCCTTGAGAGTTTTCGCCCCGAAGAACGTTTTCCAATGATGAGCACTTTTAAAGTTCTGCTA
TGTGGCGCGGTATTATCCCGTATTGACGCCGGGCAAGAGCAACTCGGTCGCCGCATACACTATTCTCAGA
ATGACTTGGTTGAGTACTCACCAGTCACAGAAAAGCATCTTACGGATGGCATGACAGTAAGAGAATTATG
CAGTGCTGCCATAACCATGAGTGATAACACTGCGGCCAACTTACTTCTGACAACGATCGGAGGACCGAAG
GAGCTAACCGCTTTTTTGCACAACATGGGGGATCATGTAACTCGCCTTGATCGTTGGGAACCGGAGCTGA
ATGAAGCCATACCAAACGACGAGCGTGACACCACGATGCCTGTAGCAATGGCAACAACGTTGCGCAAACT
ATTAACTGGCGAACTACTTACTCTAGCTTCCCGGCAACAATTAATAGACTGGATGGAGGCGGATAAAGTT
GCAGGACCACTTCTGCGCTCGGCCCTTCCGGCTGGCTGGTTTATTGCTGATAAATCTGGAGCCGGTGAGC
GTGGGTCTCGCGGTATCATTGCAGCACTGGGGCCAGATGGTAAGCCCTCCCGTATCGTAGTTATCTACAC
GACGGGGAGTCAGGCAACTATGGATGAACGAAATAGACAGATCGCTGAGATAGGTGCCTCACTGATTAAG
CATTGGTAACTGTCAGACCAAGTTTACTCATATATACTTTAGATTGATTTAAAACTTCATTTTTAATTTA
AAAGGATCTAGGTGAAGATCCTTTTTGATAATCTCATGACCAAAATCCCTTAACGTGAGTTTTCGTTCCA
CTGAGCGTCAGACCCCGTAGAAAAGATCAAAGGATCTTCTTGAGATCCTTTTTTTCTGCGCGTAATCTGC
TGCTTGCAAACAAAAAAACCACCGCTACCAGCGGTGGTTTGTTTGCCGGATCAAGAGCTACCAACTCTTT
TTCCGAAGGTAACTGGCTTCAGCAGAGCGCAGATACCAAATACTGTCCTTCTAGTGTAGCCGTAGTTAGG
CCACCACTTCAAGAACTCTGTAGCACCGCCTACATACCTCGCTCTGCTAATCCTGTTACCAGTGGCTGCT
GCCAGTGGCGATAAGTCGTGTCTTACCGGGTTGGACTCAAGACGATAGTTACCGGATAAGGCGCAGCGGT
CGGGCTGAACGGGGGGTTCGTGCACACAGCCCAGCTTGGAGCGAACGACCTACACCGAACTGAGATACCT
ACAGCGTGAGCTATGAGAAAGCGCCACGCTTCCCGAAGGGAGAAAGGCGGACAGGTATCCGGTAAGCGGC
AGGGTCGGAACAGGAGAGCGCACGAGGGAGCTTCCAGGGGGAAACGCCTGGTATCTTTATAGTCCTGTCG
GGTTTCGCCACCTCTGACTTGAGCGTCGATTTTTGTGATGCTCGTCAGGGGGGCGGAGCCTATGGAAAAA
CGCCAGCAACGCGGCCTTTTTACGGTTCCTGGCCTTTTGCTGGCCTTTTGCTCACATGTTCTTTCCTGCG
TTATCCCCTGATTCTGTGGATAACCGTATTACCGCCTTTGAGTGAGCTGATACCGCTCGCCGCAGCCGAA
CGACCGAGCGCAGCGAGTCAGTGAGCGAGGAAGCGGAAGAGCGCCCAATACGCAAACCGCCTCTCCCCGC
GCGTTGGCCGATTCATTAATGCAGCTGGCACGACAGGTTTCCCGACTGGAAAGCGGGCAGTGAGCGCAAC
GCAATTAATGTGAGTTAGCTCACTCATTAGGCACCCCAGGCTTTACACTTTATGCTTCCGGCTCGTATGT
TGTGTGGAATTGTGAGCGGATAACAATTTCACACAGGAAACAGCTATGACCATGATTACGCCAAGCGCGC
AATTAACCCTCACTAAAGGGAACAAAAGCTGGAGCTCCACCGCGGTGGCGGCCGCTCTAGAACTAGTGGA
TCCCCCGGGCTGCAGGAATTCGATGGATACTCTGTTGAAAACACCCAACAAGCTCGATTTTTTCATCCCT
CAGTTTCATGGGTTTGAGAGATTATGCAGTAACAATCCATACCATTCAAGGGTTAGGCTTGGTGTGAAGA
AAAGGGCTATCAAAATTGTCTCTAGTGTAGTGAGTGGTAGCGCTGCTCTTTTGGATCTTGTTCCTGAAAC
TAAGAAGGAGAATCTTGACTTTGAGCTTCCTTTGTACGACACTTCCAAGAGTCAAGTTGTTGATTTGGCT
ATTGTTGGTGGTGGTCCTGCTGGTTTAGCCGTGGCTCAGCAGGTTTCTGAAGCTGGACTCTCTGTTTGTT
CCATTGATCCTTCTCCTAAGCTCATATGGCCTAACAATTATGGAGTTTGGGTTGATGAGTTTGAGGCTAT
GGATTTACTAGACTGCCTGGATACCACATGGTCTGGTGCTGTTGTCTATGTCGATGAAGGTGTCAAGAAG
GATTTGAGCCGGCCTTATGGGAGAGTTAACCGGAAACAGCTCAAATCCAAAATGCTTCAGAAATGTATTA
CCAACGGTGTTAAATTTCATCAGTCTAAGGTCACTAATGTGGTTCACGAGGAGGCAAACTCCACTGTGGT
CTGCAGTGACGGTGTAAAGATTCAGGCTTCCGTGGTTCTTGATGCCACTGGGTTTTCCCGATGCTTGGTT
CAGTATGACAAACCTTACAACCCTGGGTACCAAGTAGCTTACGGGATTGTAGCTGAAGTTGATGGTCACC
CATTCGATGTAGACAAAATGGTGTTCATGGATTGGAGAGACAAACATCTGGACTCATATCCTGAGCTGAA
AGAACGGAACAGCAAGATCCCAACGTTCTTGTACGCTATGCCATTTTCTTCCAACCGAATATTTCTTGAA
GAAACTTCTTTAGTTGCTAGACCTGGTCTGAGAATGGAAGATATCCAAGAAAGAATGGCTGCTAGACTGA
AACATCTGGGGATCAATGTGAAGAGGATTGAGGAAGACGAGCGTTGTGTGATCCCGATGGGCGGTCCTTT
ACCAGTCTTACCTCAACGGGTTGTGGGGATTGGTGGGACAGCAGGAATGGTTCATCCTTCAACTGGTTAC
ATGGTTGCTAGGACTCTTGCAGCTGCACCAATAGTTGCAAATGCCATTGTGAGATACCTCGGTTCACCAA
GTAGTAATAGCCTGAGAGGAGATCAACTCTCTGCTGAGGTTTGGAGAGACTTGTGGCCTATCGAACGGCG
TAGACAGAGGGAGTTCTTCTGTTTTGGAATGGATATTCTGCTGAAACTCGATTTAGACGCTACTAGAAGG
TTCTTTGATGCATTCTTTGATCTGCAACCTCATTACTGGCACGGATTCTTGTCTTCCAGGCTGTTTCTCC
CGGAACTGTTGGTCTTCGGGTTGTCGCTCTTCTCACACGCTTCCAATACCTCAAGATTGGAGATCATGAC
AAAGGGGACTGTTCCTCTTGCTAAGATGATCAACAATTTGGTACAAGATAGAGACTAAGGACCAGAAACT
TAGACATATAAGTACATCTGTTCTTTGGTTCTTGACCAGTAGTATATCCGCATTGCAAGTCGTTGGATAA
TTGTGTATAAACCACAGATCATAACCTGAATCCTTGTGAAATCAAATTGTTACTACTAGTTCATTAAAAT
TAATACTTTGTGCTGCATTGTGTTTCACCAACTCTTGTAAATCCAAAACTAGAGGCAAAATGTAATAAGA
TAAAAGAGTGGATTTTGAACACAAAAAAAAAAAAAAAAAAAAAAAGGGCGGCCGCTCTAGAGGATCCAAG
CTTATCGATACCGTCGACCTCGAGGGGGGGCCCGGTACCCAATTCGCCCTATAGTGAGTCGTATTACGCG
CGCTCACTGGCCGTCGTTTTACAACGTCGTGACTGGGAAAACCCTGGCGTTACCCAACTTAATCGCCTTG
CAGCACATCCCCCTTTCGCCAGCTGGCGTAATAGCGAAGAGGCCCGCACCGATCGCCCTTCCCAACAGTT
GCGCAGCCTGAATGGCGAATGGAAATTGTAAGCGTTAATATTTTGTTAAAATTCGCGTTAAATTTTTGTT
AAATCAGCTCATTTTTTAACCAATAGGCCGAAATCGGCAAAATCCCTTATAAATCAAAAGAATAGACCGA
GATAGGGT
[37 nt withheld, positions 4419-4455]
AAAGAACGTGGACTCCAACGTCAAAGG
[49 nt withheld, positions 4483-4531]
T
[91 nt withheld, positions 4533-4623]
G
[124 nt withheld, positions 4625-4748]
CAG
Features (pLannotate 1.2.2; 14 found; start..end, strand, type, name):
     24..128     +  promoter       AmpR promoter: bla
    129..989     +  CDS            AmpR: β-lactamase; bla; confers resistance to ampicillin, carbenicillin, and related antibiotics
   1160..1748    +  rep_origin     ori: high-copy-number ColE1/pMB1/pBR322/pUC origin of replication
   1931..2023    +  CDS            lacI (fragment): lac repressor; lacI; The lac repressor binds to the lac operator to inhibit transcription in E. coli. This inhibition can be relieved by adding lactose or isopropyl-β-D-thiogalactopyranoside (IPTG).
   2036..2057    +  protein_bind   CAP binding site: CAP binding activates transcription in the presence of cAMP. E. coli catabolite activator protein
   2072..2102    +  promoter       lac promoter: promoter for the E. coli lac operon
   2110..2126    +  protein_bind   lac operator: The lac repressor binds to the lac operator to inhibit transcription in E. coli. This inhibition can be relieved by adding lactose or isopropyl-β-D-thiogalactopyranoside (IPTG). lac repressor encoded by lacI
   2171..2189    +  promoter       T3 promoter: promoter for bacteriophage T3 RNA polymerase
   2202..2264    +  misc_feature   MCS (fragment): pBluescript multiple cloning site
   2263..3765    +  CDS            LCY1: LCYB_ARATH - Also known as LCYB From Arabidopsis thaliana (Mouse-ear cress).
   4057..4099    +  misc_feature   MCS (fragment): pBluescript multiple cloning site
   4108..4126    -  promoter       T7 promoter: promoter for bacteriophage T7 RNA polymerase
   4134..4289    +  CDS            lacZα (fragment): LacZα fragment of β-galactosidase; lacZ fragment
   4320..4748    -  rep_origin     f1 ori (sequence partly withheld): f1 bacteriophage origin of replication; arrow indicates direction of (+) strand synthesis
