[The description below was written by a language model from this plasmid's Addgene catalogue record and pLannotate feature annotations shown in this document.]
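Description:
pAtLCYbSK (also known as pAt9SK) is a bacterial expression plasmid built on the pBluescript SK- phagemid backbone and designed to produce an active Arabidopsis thaliana lycopene beta-cyclase in E. coli. It replicates at high copy number from a ColE1/pUC-type origin and is selected with ampicillin through the bla (β-lactamase) gene and its own promoter. The backbone's f1 origin, which allows single-stranded DNA rescue with helper phage, is also retained. The total size is about 4.75 kb.

The insert is an Arabidopsis lcyB cDNA containing the entire open reading frame. It was excised from the original cDNA library plasmid pZL1 as an EcoRI-HindIII fragment and placed in the same sites of the pBluescript polylinker; both sites remain intact. The record gives the fragment as roughly 1.8 kb in one field and 1946 bp in another, and the annotated cyclase coding region spans about 1.5 kb of it. In this orientation the cDNA is fused in frame to the N-terminal portion of lacZ and is transcribed from the lac promoter, with the upstream CAP binding site and the lac operator providing the usual lac regulation. Only a fragment of lacI is present, so any repression depends on the host. T3 and T7 promoters flank the polylinker remnants, and a displaced lacZα fragment lies downstream of the insert.

The plasmid is used for functional complementation assays of carotenoid biosynthesis. When it is combined with a compatible lycopene-accumulating plasmid such as pAC-LYC or pAC-LYCipi, the cyclase converts lycopene to beta-carotene in E. coli.
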