Addgene plasmid #53588: pAtLCYbSK
Purpose: Produces an active Arabidopsis thaliana lycopene beta-cyclase enzyme in E. coli. Also known as pAt9SK.
Depositing lab: Francis X Cunningham Jr. Depositing organization: University of Maryland, College Park. Publication: Carotenoid biosynthesis in the primitive red alga Cyanidioschyzon merolae. Cunningham FX Jr, Lee H, Gantt E. Eukaryot Cell. 2007 Mar;6(3):533-45. Epub 2006 Nov 3. 10.1128/EC.00265-06 PubMed 17085635.
Backbone
  Vector backbone: pBluescript SK-
  Backbone manufacturer: Stratagene
  Backbone size w/o insert (bp): 2958
  Total vector size (bp): 4748
  Modifications to backbone: The entire open reading frame of an Arabidopsis lcyB cDNA [GenBank U50739.1] in plasmid pZL1 (the original cDNA library plasmid) was excised as an EcoRI-HindIII fragment of ca. 1.8 kB and cloned in the same sites of pBluescript SK- so that the cDNA was fused, in frame, to the N terminal portion of the lacZ gene and under the control of the lac promoter.
  Vector type: Bacterial Expression
Growth in bacteria
  Bacterial resistance: Ampicillin, 100 μg/mL
  Growth temperature: 37°C
  Growth strain: XL1 Blue
  Growth instructions: Can be used with pAC-LYC or pAC-LYCipi to produce beta-carotene in E. coli strain TOP10. For this purpose, grow liquid cultures on a platform shaker at 28 degrees Celsius for 2-3 days in darkness, or grow on agar plates at room temperature for 3-7 days.
  Copy number: High Copy
Gene/Insert
  Gene/Insert name: lcyB (alt name: lycopene beta-cyclase)
  Species: A. thaliana (mustard weed)
  Insert size (bp): 1946
  GenBank ID: U50739.1
  Entrez Gene: LYC (a.k.a. AT3G10230, LYCOPENE BETA-CYCLASE, lycopene cyclase)
  Promoter: lac
  Cloning method: Restriction Enzyme; 5′ cloning site EcoRI (not destroyed); 3′ cloning site HindIII (not destroyed)
  Sequencing primers: 5′ none; 3′ none
Terms and licenses: Academic/Nonprofit Terms; Industry Terms: Not Available to Industry
How to cite: pAtLCYbSK was a gift from Francis X Cunningham Jr (Addgene plasmid # 53588 ; http://n2t.net/addgene:53588 ; RRID:Addgene_53588)
