>Addgene plasmid #53588 | pAtLCYbSK | addgene partial sequence | sequence record 91325 | pBluescript-KS 5'-TCGAGGTCGACGGTATC-3'
AAATCCACTCTTTTATCTTATTACATTTTGCCTCTAGTTTTGGATTTACAAGAGTTGGTGAAACACAATG
CAGCACAAAGTATTAATTTTAATGAACTAGTAGTAACAATTTGATTTCACAAGGATTCAGGTTATGATCT
GTGGTTTATACACAATTATCCAACGACTTGCAATGCGGATATACTACTGGTCAAGAACCAAAGAACAGAT
GTACTTATATGTCTAAGTTTCTGGTCCTTAGTCTCTATCTTGTACCAAATTGTTGATCATCTTAGCAAGA
GGAACAGTCCCCTTTGTCATGATCTCCAATCTTGAGGTATTGGAAGCGTGTGAGAAGAGCGACAACCCGA
AGACCAACAGTTCCGGGAGAAACAGCCTGGAAGACAAGAATCCGTGCCAGTAATGAGGTTGCAGATCAAA
GAATGCATCAAAGAACCTTCTAGTAGCGTCTAAATCGAGTTTCAGCAGAATATCCATTCCAAAACAGAAG
AACTCCCTCTGTCTACGCCGTTCGATAGGCCACAAGTCTCTCCAAACCTCAGCAGAGAGTTGATCTCCTC
TCAGGCTATTACTACTTGGTGAACCGAGGTATCTCACAATGGCATTTGCAACTATTGGTGCAGCTGCAAG
AGTCCTAGCAACCATGTAACCAGTTGAAGGATGAACCATTCCTGCTGTCCCACCAATCCCCACAACCCGT
TGAGGTAAGACTGGTAAAGGACCGCCCATCGGGATCACACAACGCTCGTCTTCCTCAATCCTCTTCACAT
TGATCCC
