>Addgene plasmid #53588 | pAtLCYbSK | addgene partial sequence | sequence record 91345 | pBluescript-SK 5'-tctagaactagtggatc-3'
AACACCCAACAAGCTCGATTTTTTCATCCCTCAGTTTCATGGGTTTGAGAGATTATGCAGTAACAATCCA
TACCATTCAAGGGTTAGGCTTGGTGTGAAGAAAAGGGCTATCAAAATTGTCTCTAGTGTAGTGAGTGGTA
GCGCTGCTCTTTTGGATCTTGTTCCTGAAACTAAGAAGGAGAATCTTGACTTTGAGCTTCCTTTGTACGA
CACTTCCAAGAGTCAAGTTGTTGATTTGGCTATTGTTGGTGGTGGTCCTGCTGGTTTAGCCGTGGCTCAG
CAGGTTTCTGAAGCTGGACTCTCTGTTTGTTCCATTGATCCTTCTCCTAAGCTCATATGGCCTAACAATT
ATGGAGTTTGGGTTGATGAGTTTGAGGCTATGGATTTACTAGACTGCCTGGATACCACATGGTCTGGTGC
TGTTGTCTATGTCGATGAAGGTGTCAAGAAGGATTTGAGCCGGCCTTATGGGAGAGTTAACCGGAAACAG
CTCAAATCCAAAATGCTTCAGAAATGTATTACCAACGGTGTTAAATTTCATCAGTCTAAGGTCACTAATG
TGGTTCACGAGGAGGCAAACTCCACTGTGGTCTGCAGTGACGGTGTAAAGATTCAGGCTTCCGTGGTTCT
TGATGCCACTGGGTTTTCCCGATGCTTGGTTCAGTATGACAAACCTTACAACCCTGGGTACCAAGTAGCT
TACGGGATTGTAGCTGAAGTTGATGGTCACCCATTCGATGTAGACAAAATGGTGTTCATGGATTGGAGAG
ACAAACATCTGGACTCATATCCTGAGCTGAAAGAACGGAACAGCAAGATCCCAACGTTCTTGTACGCTAT
GCCATTTTCTTCCAACCGAATATTTCTTGAAGAAACTTCTTTAGTTGCTAGACCTGGTCTGA
