>Addgene plasmid #53588 | pAtLCYbSK | addgene partial sequence | sequence record 101090 | LacZ-F2 5'-cctcttcgctattacgccag-3'
AGTTGGGTAACGCCAGGGTTTTCCCAGTCACGACGTTGTAAAACGACGGCCAGTGAGCGCGCGTAATACG
ACTCACTATAGGGCGAATTGGGTACCGGGCCCCCCCTCGAGGTCGACGGTATCGATAAGCTTGGATCCTC
TAGAGCGGCCGCCCTTTTTTTTTTTTTTTTTTTTTTTGTGTTCAAAATCCACTCTTTTATCTTATTACAT
TTTGCCTCTAGTTTTGGATTTACAAGAGTTGGTGAAACACAATGCAGCACAAAGTATTAATTTTAATGAA
CTAGTAGTAACAATTTGATTTCACAAGGATTCAGGTTATGATCTGTGGTTTATACACAATTATCCAACGA
CTTGCAATGCGGATATACTACTGGTCAAGAACCAAAGAACAGATGTACTTATATGTCTAAGTTTCTGGTC
CTTAGTCTCTATCTTGTACCAAATTGTTGATCATCTTAGCAAGAGGAACAGTCCCCTTTGTCATGATCTC
CAATCTTGAGGTATTGGAAGCGTGTGAGAAGAGCGACAACCCGAAGACCAACAGTTCCGGGAGAAACAGC
CTGGAAGACAAGAATCCGTGCCAGTAATGAGGTTGCAGATCAAAGAATGCATCAAAGAACCTTCTAGTAG
CGTCTAAATCGAGTTTCAGCAGAATATCCATTCCAAAACAGAAGAACTCCCTCTGTCTACGCCGTTCGAT
AGGCCACAAGTCTCTCCAAACCTCAGCAGA
